>Addgene plasmid #44075 | pTF273 (pFA6a-PSc-6xGly-12xHis-HphMX) | depositor full sequence | sequence record 61677 | pTF273 (pFA6a-PSc-6xGly-12xHis-HphMX) sequence 4482 bps
CATTGGAAAACGTTCTTCGGGGCGAAAACTCTCAAGGATCTTACCGCTGTTGAGATCCAGTTCGATGTAA
CCCACTCGTGCACCCAACTGATCTTCAGCATCTTTTACTTTCACCAGCGTTTCTGGGTGAGCAAAAACAG
GAAGGCAAAATGCCGCAAAAAAGGGAATAAGGGCGACACGGAAATGTTGAATACTCATACTCTTCCTTTT
TCAATATTATTGAAGCATTTATCAGGGTTATTGTCTCATGAGCGGATACATATTTGAATGTATTTAGAAA
AATAAACAAATAGGGGTTCCGCGCACATTTCCCCGAAAAGTGCCACCTGACGTCTAAGAAACCATTATTA
TCATGACATTAACCTATAAAAATAGGCGTATCACGAGGCCCTTTCGTCTCGCGCGTTTCGGTGATGACGG
TGAAAACCTCTGACACATGCAGCTCCCGGAGACGGTCACAGCTTGTCTGTAAGCGGATGCCGGGAGCAGA
CAAGCCCGTCAGGGCGCGTCAGCGGGTGTTGGCGGGTGTCGGGGCTGGCTTAACTATGCGGCATCAGAGC
AGATTGTACTGAGAGTGCACCATATGGACATATTGTCGTTAGAACGCGGCTACAATTAATACATAACCTT
ATGTATCATACACATACGATTTAGGTGACACTATAGAACGCGGCCGCCAGCTGAAGCTTCGTACGCTGCA
GGTCGACGGATCCCCGGGTTAATTAACTTGGAAGTATTGTTCCAAGGTCCAGGTGGAGGCGGTGGAGGCT
CTAGACATCACCACCATCATCACCACCATCATCATCACCATTGACTCGAGGCGCGCCACTTCTAAATAAG
CGAATTTCTTATGATTTATGATTTTTATTATTAAATAAGTTATAAAAAAAATAAGTGTATACAAATTTTA
AAGTGACTCTTAGGTTTTAAAACGAAAATTCTTATTCTTGAGTAACTCTTTCCTGTAGGTCAGGTTGCTT
TCTCAGGTATAGTATGAGGTCGCTCTTATTGACCACACCTCTACCGGCAGATCCGCTAGGGATAACAGGG
TAATATAGATCTGTTTAGCTTGCCTCGTCCCCGCCGGGTCACCCGGCCAGCGACATGGAGGCCCAGAATA
CCCTCCTTGACAGTCTTGACGTGCGCAGCTCAGGGGCATGATGTGACTGTCGCCCGTACATTTAGCCCAT
ACATCCCCATGTATAATCATTTGCATCCATACATTTTGATGGCCGCACGGCGCGAAGCAAAAATTACGGC
TCCTCGCTGCAGACCTGCGAGCAGGGAAACGCTCCCCTCACAGACGCGTTGAATTGTCCCCACGCCGCGC
CCCTGTAGAGAAATATAAAAGGTTAGGATTTGCCACTGAGGTTCTTCTTTCATATACTTCCTTTTAAAAT
CTTGCTAGGATACAGTTCTCACATCACATCCGAACATAAACAACCATGGGTAAAAAGCCTGAACTCACCG
CGACGTCTGTCGAGAAGTTTCTGATCGAAAAGTTCGACAGCGTCTCCGACCTGATGCAGCTCTCGGAGGG
CGAAGAATCTCGTGCTTTCAGCTTCGATGTAGGAGGGCGTGGATATGTCCTGCGGGTAAATAGCTGCGCC
GATGGTTTCTACAAAGATCGTTATGTTTATCGGCACTTTGCATCGGCCGCGCTCCCGATTCCGGAAGTGC
TTGACATTGGGGAATTCAGCGAGAGCCTGACCTATTGCATCTCCCGCCGTGCACAGGGTGTCACGTTGCA
AGACCTGCCTGAAACCGAACTGCCCGCTGTTCTGCAGCCGGTCGCGGAGGCCATGGATGCGATCGCTGCG
GCCGATCTTAGCCAGACGAGCGGGTTCGGCCCATTCGGACCGCAAGGAATCGGTCAATACACTACATGGC
GTGATTTCATATGCGCGATTGCTGATCCCCATGTGTATCACTGGCAAACTGTGATGGACGACACCGTCAG
TGCGTCCGTCGCGCAGGCTCTCGATGAGCTGATGCTTTGGGCCGAGGACTGCCCCGAAGTCCGGCACCTC
GTGCACGCGGATTTCGGCTCCAACAATGTCCTGACGGACAATGGCCGCATAACAGCGGTCATTGACTGGA
GCGAGGCGATGTTCGGGGATTCCCAATACGAGGTCGCCAACATCTTCTTCTGGAGGCCGTGGTTGGCTTG
TATGGAGCAGCAGACGCGCTACTTCGAGCGGAGGCATCCGGAGCTTGCAGGATCGCCGCGGCTCCGGGCG
TATATGCTCCGCATTGGTCTTGACCAACTCTATCAGAGCTTGGTTGACGGCAATTTCGATGATGCAGCTT
GGGCGCAGGGTCGATGCGACGCAATCGTCCGATCCGGAGCCGGGACTGTCGGGCGTACACAAATCGCCCG
CAGAAGCGCGGCCGTCTGGACCGATGGCTGTGTAGAAGTACTCGCCGATAGTGGAAACCGACGCCCCAGC
ACTCGTCCGAGGGCAAAGGAATAATCAGTACTGACAATAAAAAGATTCTTGTTTTCAAGAACTTGTCATT
TGTATAGTTTTTTTATATTGTAGTTGTTCTATTTTAATCAAATGTTAGCGTGATTTATATTTTTTTTCGC
CTCGACATCATCTGCCCAGATGCGAAGTTAAGTGCGCAGAAAGTAATATCATGCGTCAATCGTATGTGAA
TGCTGGTCGCTATACTGCTGTCGATTCGATACTAACGCCGCCATCCAGTGTCGAAAACGAGCTCGAATTC
ATCGATGATATCAGATCCACTAGTGGCCTATGCGGCCGCGGATCTGCCGGTCTCCCTATAGTGAGTCGTA
TTAATTTCGATAAGCCAGGTTAACCTGCATTAATGAATCGGCCAACGCGCGGGGAGAGGCGGTTTGCGTA
TTGGGCGCTCTTCCGCTTCCTCGCTCACTGACTCGCTGCGCTCGGTCGTTCGGCTGCGGCGAGCGGTATC
AGCTCACTCAAAGGCGGTAATACGGTTATCCACAGAATCAGGGGATAACGCAGGAAAGAACATGTGAGCA
AAAGGCCAGCAAAAGGCCAGGAACCGTAAAAAGGCCGCGTTGCTGGCGTTTTTCCATAGGCTCCGCCCCC
CTGACGAGCATCACAAAAATCGACGCTCAAGTCAGAGGTGGCGAAACCCGACAGGACTATAAAGATACCA
GGCGTTTCCCCCTGGAAGCTCCCTCGTGCGCTCTCCTGTTCCGACCCTGCCGCTTACCGGATACCTGTCC
GCCTTTCTCCCTTCGGGAAGCGTGGCGCTTTCTCAATGCTCACGCTGTAGGTATCTCAGTTCGGTGTAGG
TCGTTCGCTCCAAGCTGGGCTGTGTGCACGAACCCCCCGTTCAGCCCGACCGCTGCGCCTTATCCGGTAA
CTATCGTCTTGAGTCCAACCCGGTAAGACACGACTTATCGCCACTGGCAGCAGCCACTGGTAACAGGATT
AGCAGAGCGAGGTATGTAGGCGGTGCTACAGAGTTCTTGAAGTGGTGGCCTAACTACGGCTACACTAGAA
GGACAGTATTTGGTATCTGCGCTCTGCTGAAGCCAGTTACCTTCGGAAAAAGAGTTGGTAGCTCTTGATC
CGGCAAACAAACCACCGCTGGTAGCGGTGGTTTTTTTGTTTGCAAGCAGCAGATTACGCGCAGAAAAAAA
GGATCTCAAGAAGATCCTTTGATCTTTTCTACGGGGTCTGACGCTCAGTGGAACGAAAACTCACGTTAAG
GGATTTTGGTCATGAGATTATCAAAAAGGATCTTCACCTAGATCCTTTTAAATTAAAAATGAAGTTTTAA
ATCAATCTAAAGTATATATGAGTAAACTTGGTCTGACAGTTACCAATGCTTAATCAGTGAGGCACCTATC
TCAGCGATCTGTCTATTTCGTTCATCCATAGTTGCCTGACTCCCCGTCGTGTAGATAACTACGATACGGG
AGGGCTTACCATCTGGCCCCAGTGCTGCAATGATACCGCGAGACCCACGCTCACCGGCTCCAGATTTATC
AGCAATAAACCAGCCAGCCGGAAGGGCCGAGCGCAGAAGTGGTCCTGCAACTTTATCCGCCTCCATCCAG
TCTATTAATTGTTGCCGGGAAGCTAGAGTAAGTAGTTCGCCAGTTAATAGTTTGCGCAACGTTGTTGCCA
TTGCTACAGGCATCGTGGTGTCACGCTCGTCGTTTGGTATGGCTTCATTCAGCTCCGGTTCCCAACGATC
AAGGCGAGTTACATGATCCCCCATGTTGTGCAAAAAAGCGGTTAGCTCCTTCGGTCCTCCGATCGTTGTC
AGAAGTAAGTTGGCCGCAGTGTTATCACTCATGGTTATGGCAGCACTGCATAATTCTCTTACTGTCATGC
CATCCGTAAGATGCTTTTCTGTGACTGGTGAGTACTCAACCAAGTCATTCTGAGAATAGTGTATGCGGCG
ACCGAGTTGCTCTTGCCCGGCGTCAATACGGGATAATACCGCGCCACATAGCAGAACTTTAAAAGTGCTC
AT
Features (pLannotate 1.2.2; 10 found; start..end, strand, type, name):
    199..303     -  promoter       AmpR promoter: bla
    398..433     +  CDS            rop (fragment): Rop protein, which maintains plasmids at low copy number; rop
    535..586     +  misc_feature   bom (fragment): basis of mobility region from pBR322
    649..667     +  promoter       SP6 promoter: promoter for bacteriophage SP6 RNA polymerase
    840..1027    +  terminator     ADH1 terminator: S. cerevisiae ADH1; transcription terminator for the S. cerevisiae alcohol dehydrogenase 1 (ADH1) gene
   1102..2677    +  gene           hphMX6: yeast selectable marker conferring hygromycin resistance
   2785..2803    -  promoter       T7 promoter: promoter for bacteriophage T7 RNA polymerase
   2825..2878    -  CDS            lacI (fragment): lac repressor; lacI; The lac repressor binds to the lac operator to inhibit transcription in E. coli. This inhibition can be relieved by adding lactose or isopropyl-β-D-thiogalactopyranoside (IPTG).
   3061..3649    -  rep_origin     ori: high-copy-number ColE1/pMB1/pBR322/pUC origin of replication
   3820..198     -  CDS            AmpR (across the origin): β-lactamase; bla; confers resistance to ampicillin, carbenicillin, and related antibiotics
