[The description below was written by a language model from this plasmid's Addgene catalogue record and pLannotate feature annotations shown in this document.]
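Description:
pTF273 (pFA6a-PSc-6xGly-12xHis-HphMX) is a PCR template plasmid of the pFA6a family, used for C-terminal tagging of genes at their native loci in the yeast genome. It is not meant to be maintained in yeast: the feature table shows no yeast origin or centromere, only a high-copy ColE1/pUC-type origin and an ampicillin resistance gene (bla with its promoter) for propagation in E. coli. It was derived from pFA6a-6xGLY-3xFLAG-hphMX4 by replacing the 6xGly/3xFLAG segment with a new tagging module. Short rop, bom and lacI fragments in the annotation are backbone remnants without an evident function.

The functional cassette lies between the SP6 and T7 promoters, which serve as sequencing primer sites. It encodes a PreScission protease cleavage site, a six-glycine linker and a 12xHis tag, followed by the S. cerevisiae ADH1 transcription terminator and the HphMX marker conferring hygromycin resistance in yeast. The small tag elements are not picked up by the automated annotation, but they fit the unannotated gap between the SP6 promoter and the ADH1 terminator. The cassette is amplified with primers carrying about 50 nucleotides of target homology, and the linear product integrates by homologous recombination in frame at the 3' end of a chosen ORF.

The tagged protein can then be captured through the His tag and released from the matrix by PreScission cleavage. The plasmid belongs to a set of 36 templates combining TEV or PreScission sites with different tags and markers, so that a complex carrying two tags can be purified in two successive steps. The upstream primer can also be shifted to omit the protease site when only a tag is needed.
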