Addgene plasmid #44075: pTF273 (pFA6a-PSc-6xGly-12xHis-HphMX)
Purpose: (Empty Backbone)
Depositing lab: Tim Formosa. Depositing organization: University of Utah.
Backbone
  Vector backbone: pFA6a-6xGLY-3xFLAG-hphMX4 (Addgene plasmid # 20755)
  Backbone manufacturer: Mark Hochstrasser lab (Yale Univeristy, New Haven, CT) (PMID: 19243080)
  Backbone size (bp): 4477
  Modifications to backbone: 6xGly/3xFlag replaced with PSc/6xGly/12xHis
  Vector type: PCR-based yeast C-terminal tagging
  Selectable markers: Hygromycin
  Tag / fusion protein: PreScission protease site (C terminal on backbone); 6xGly linker (C terminal on backbone); 12xHis tag (C terminal on backbone); ADH1 transcription terminator (C terminal on backbone); HphMX casette (C terminal on backbone)
Growth in bacteria
  Bacterial resistance: Ampicillin, 100 μg/mL
  Growth temperature: 37°C
  Growth strain: DH5alpha
  Copy number: Unknown
Gene/Insert
  Cloning method: Ligation Independent Cloning
  Sequencing primers: 5′ Sp6; 3′ T7
Resource information
  A portion of this plasmid was derived from a plasmid made by: Backbone pFA6a-6xGLY-3xFLAG-hphMX4 from Mark Hochstrasser lab (Yale Univeristy, New Haven, CT) via Addgene (Plasmid no. 20755)
Terms and licenses: Academic/Nonprofit Terms; Industry Terms: Not Available to Industry
Depositor comments: The depositing lab has constructed and deposited here 36 plasmids that can be used to generate linear PCR products to fuse to the 3' end of an ORF in the yeast genome and add (TEV or PreScission protease site) - 6X Gly linker - (12X His, 2X Strep, 3X FLAG, Protein A, or V5) - ADH1 transcription terminator - (KanMX, HphMX, or His3MX). Six plasmids (Addgene plasmids 44062, 44068, 44074, 44080, 44086, and 44092) have no epitope/purification tag and so can be used to add an alternate tag by standard cloning into unique XhoI-KpnI-XbaI sites, if desired. The other 30 plasmids are all of the possible combinations of the protease site - tag - marker options listed above. After fusion, the modified protein can then be followed with the epitope or purified using the tag and released from the matrix with the protease site. The constructs were designed with one of two different protease sites to allow a complex with two different tags to be purified in two successive steps, using each protease to release the complex from each purification matrix. The schematic diagram (see attached above) represents the format of the constructs and shows the proper scheme for producing the desired PCR products (see also below). If only epitope tagging is needed, the upstream primer can be adjusted to skip the protease site (see example below). Construction: DS5421 (pFA6a-6xGLY-3XFLAG-HIS3MX6 (Addgene Plasmid #20753), DS5422 (pFA6a-6xGLY-3XFLAG-KanMX) (Addgene Plasmid #20754), or DS5423 (pFA6a-6xGLY-3XFLAG-HphMX) (Addgene Plasmid #20755) (corresponding to each selection marker) was digested with AscI and PacI to release 3XFlag and replace it with TEV or PreScision sites followed by 6xGly and an XhoI-KpnI-XbaI linker. Affinity tags were constructed by PCR or by annealing oligos to fit into the XhoI-XbaI gap. This includes 12xHis, 2xStrep II, 3xFLAG, PrtA (2 repeats as found in pBS1479), and V5. Each tag was inserted into each base vector, making 30 templates with all combinations of protease site, tag, and selectable marker. PCR amplification: These two primers (along with 50 nt of homology to the targets at the 5' ends) will amplify the desired product from any of the constructs (the reading frame for P1 is important – alternating codons bracketed). P1 5’-(homology)...[CGA]CGG[ATC]CCC[GGG]TTA[ATT]AAC-3’ P2 5’-(homology)...GATATCATCGATGAATTCGAGCTCGTTT-3’ If only epitope tagging is needed, the upstream primer can be adjusted to skip the protease site. As an example, for the V5-tag-containing constructs, usage of the following primer (5’-(homology)... GGTGGAGGCTCTAGAGGTAAGCCAATTCCA-3’) in place of P1 will omit the protease cleavage site and add only 3xGly and V5 (GGGSR-V5-Stop).
How to cite: pTF273 (pFA6a-PSc-6xGly-12xHis-HphMX) was a gift from Tim Formosa (Addgene plasmid # 44075 ; http://n2t.net/addgene:44075 ; RRID:Addgene_44075)
