>Addgene plasmid #44075 | pTF273 (pFA6a-PSc-6xGly-12xHis-HphMX) | addgene partial sequence | sequence record 62088 | Sp6 5'-ATTTAGGTGACACTATAG-3'
GCTGCAGGTCGACGGATCCCCGGGTTAATTAACTTGGAAGTATTGTTCCAAGGTCCAGGTGGAGGCGGTG
GAGGCTCTAGACATCACCACCATCATCACCACCATCATCATCACCATTGACTCGAGGCGCGCCACTTCTA
AATAAGCGAATTTCTTATGATTTATGATTTTTATTATTAAATAAGTTATAAAAAAAATAAGTGTATACAA
ATTTTAAAGTGACTCTTAGGTTTTAAAACGAAAATTCTTATTCTTGAGTAACTCTTTCCTGTAGGTCAGG
TTGCTTTCTCAGGTATAGTATGAGGTCGCTCTTATTGACCACACCTCTACCGGCAGATCCGCTAGGGATA
ACAGGGTAATATAGATCTGTTTAGCTTGCCTCGTCCCCGCCGGGTCACCCGGCCAGCGACATGGAGGCCC
AGAATACCCTCCTTGACAGTCTTGACGTGCGCAGCTCAGGGGCATGATGTGACTGTCGCCCGTACATTTA
GCCCATACATCCCCATGTATAATCATTTGCATCCATACATTTTGATGGCCGCACGGCGCGAAGCAAAAAT
TACGGCTCCTCGCTGCGGACCTGCGAGCAGGGAAACGCTCCCCTCACAGACGCGTTGAATTGTCCCCACG
CCGCGCCCCTGTAGAGAAATATAAAAGGTTAGGATTTGCCACTGAGGTTCTTCTTTCATATACTTCCTTT
TAAAATCTTGCTAGGATACAGTTCTCACATCACATCCGAACATAAACAACCATGGGTAAAAAGCCTGAAC
TCACCGCGACGTCTGTCGAGAAGTTTCTGATCGAAAAGTTCGACAGCGTCTCCGACCTGATGCAGCTCTC
GGAGGGCGAAGAATCTCGTGCTTTCAGCTTCGATGTAGGAGGGCGTGGATATGTCCTGCGGGTAAATAGC
TGCGCCGATGGTTTCTACA
